Addgene plasmid #72898: dmBACCS2VL-IRES-dOrai-IRES-mCherry
Purpose: Mammalian expression of dmBACCS2VL, a modified Drosophila melanogaster blue light-activated Ca2+ channel switch, along with dOrai and mCherry
Depositing lab: Takao Nakata. Depositing organization: Institute of Science Tokyo. Publication: Light generation of intracellular Ca(2+) signals by a genetically encoded protein BACCS. Ishii T, Sato K, Kakumoto T, Miura S, Touhara K, Takeuchi S, Nakata T. Nat Commun. 2015 Aug 18;6:8021. doi: 10.1038/ncomms9021. PubMed 26282514.
Backbone
  Vector backbone: pWPRE/C1 (modified pEGFP-C1)
  Backbone manufacturer: Modified from Clontech
  Backbone size w/o insert (bp): 4581
  Total vector size (bp): 9118
  Modifications to backbone: The woodchuck hepatitis virus posttranscriptional regulatory element (WPRE) was inserted into the BamHI site of pEGFP-C1, and EGFP was removed.
  Vector type: Mammalian Expression
  Selectable markers: Neomycin (select with G418)
Growth in bacteria
  Bacterial resistance: Kanamycin, 50 μg/mL
  Growth temperature: 37°C
  Growth strain: DH5alpha
  Copy number: High Copy
Gene/Insert
  Gene/Insert name: dmBACCS2VL-IRES-dOrai-IRES-mCherry
  Species: D. melanogaster (fly); Avena sativa (oat)
  Insert size (bp): 4537
  Promoter: CMV
  Tag / fusion protein: IRES-mCherry (C terminal on backbone)
  Cloning method: Restriction Enzyme; 5′ cloning site XhoI (not destroyed); 3′ cloning site SalI (not destroyed)
  Sequencing primers: 5′ CMV Forward; 3′ WPRE-R
Terms and licenses: Academic/Nonprofit Terms; Industry Terms: Not Available to Industry
Depositor comments: dmBACCS2VL is a slow recovery kinetic mutant of dmBACCS2.
How to cite: dmBACCS2VL-IRES-dOrai-IRES-mCherry was a gift from Takao Nakata (Addgene plasmid # 72898 ; http://n2t.net/addgene:72898 ; RRID:Addgene_72898)
