[The description below was written by a language model from this plasmid's Addgene catalogue record.]
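Description:
dmBACCS2VL-IRES-dOrai-IRES-mCherry is a mammalian expression plasmid of about 9.1 kb built on pWPRE/C1, a derivative of the Clontech vector pEGFP-C1 in which the EGFP coding sequence was removed and the woodchuck hepatitis virus posttranscriptional regulatory element (WPRE) was inserted at the BamHI site. It is maintained in E. coli as a high-copy plasmid under kanamycin selection. The backbone also provides neomycin resistance, so transfected mammalian cells can be selected with G418.

The roughly 4.5 kb insert, cloned between XhoI and SalI sites that both remain intact, is a tricistronic cassette driven by the CMV promoter. The first open reading frame encodes dmBACCS2VL, a modified Drosophila melanogaster blue light-activated Ca2+ channel switch. The record lists fly and oat (Avena sativa) as source species, so the switch combines sequences from both organisms, although the specific domains are not stated. Two internal ribosome entry sites then allow cap-independent translation of dOrai, the Drosophila Orai Ca2+ channel, and of mCherry from the same transcript. mCherry is therefore made as a separate red fluorescent protein that marks expressing cells, not as a fusion to the switch. The downstream WPRE is a standard element that enhances transcript stability and expression.

Co-expressing the switch with dOrai supplies both the light-responsive actuator and a Drosophila channel partner in mammalian cells, allowing intracellular Ca2+ signals to be generated by blue light. The depositor notes that the VL variant is a slow recovery kinetic mutant of dmBACCS2.
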