>Addgene plasmid #72898 | dmBACCS2VL-IRES-dOrai-IRES-mCherry | addgene partial sequence | sequence record 136000 | CMV-F 5'-CGCAAATGGGCGGTAGGCGTG-3'
TTAGTGAACCGTCAGATCCGCTAGCCTCGAGGCCACCATGGGACCGGTCGGAGGAAGCGGTGGATCTTTG
GCTACTACACTTGAACGTATTGAGAAGAACTTTCTCATTACTGACCCAAGATTGCCAGATAATCCCATTA
TATTCGCGTCCGATAGTTTCTTGCAGTTGACAGAATATAGCCGTGAAGAAATTTTGGGAAGAAACTGCAG
GTTTCTACAAGGTCCTGAAACTGATCGCGCGACAGTGAGAAAAATTAGAGATGCCATAGATAACCAAACA
GAGGTCACTGTTCAGCTGATTAATTATACAAAGAGTGGTAAAAAGTTCTGGAACCTCTTTCACTTGCAGC
CTATGCGAGATCAGAAGGGAGATGTCCAGTACTTTATTGGGGTTCAGTTGGATGGAACTGAGCATGTCCG
AGATGCTGCCGAGAGAGAGGGAGTCATGCTGATTAAGAAAACTGCAGAAAATCTGCAATCATGGCTTCAA
TACACATATGAACTAGAAAGTAAGAATCATCAGAAGAAGCGCACGTCGGCTGAGAAGCAGCTACAGTCGG
CCAGAGAGGCTTGTGAGAAATTGCGTAAGAAACGGTCAAGTTTGGTGGGTGCGTTCGTTTCCACGCACGG
AAAGAGTATTGATGATGTGGATCGGTCGATTGTTGAGGCACGGAATGCCCTCGGAGATGTAACAAACGAG
CTGCAAGAACGACTGCATCGCTGGAAGCAAATCGAGACGTGCCTTGGCTTAAACATTGTGAACAACAATG
GTCTGCCCGGAGGATCCGGAGGAAGTGGAGGAGGTATCCTGCAGTCTCGGGGTGGCAGTGGTGGTTCAGG
CGGTTCTGGATCTTTGGCTACTACACTTGAACGTATTGAGAAGAACTTTCTCATTACTGACCCAAGATTG
CCAGATAATCCCATTATATTCGCGTCCGATAGTTTCTTGCAGTTGACAGAATATAGCCGTGAAGAAATTT
TGGGAAGAAACTGCAGGTTTCTACAAGGTCCTGAA
