>Addgene plasmid #72898 | dmBACCS2VL-IRES-dOrai-IRES-mCherry | addgene partial sequence | sequence record 136001 | WPRE-R 5'-CATAGCGTAAAAGGAGCAACA-3'
AATTTTGTAATCCAGAGGTTGATTATCGATAAGCTTAGATCCCGGGCCCGCGGTACCGTCGACCGCGGTT
ACTTGTACAGCTCGTCCATGCCGCCGGTGGAGTGGCGGCCCTCGGCGCGTTCGTACTGTTCCACGATGGT
GTAGTCCTCGTTGTGGGAGGTGATGTCCAACTTGATGTTGACGTTGTAGGCGCCGGGCAGCTGCACGGGC
TTCTTGGCCTTGTAGGTGGTCTTGACCTCAGCGTCGTAGTGGCCGCCGTCCTTCAGCTTCAGCCTCTGCT
TGATCTCGCCCTTCAGGGCGCCGTCCTCGGGGTACATCCGCTCGGAGGAGGCCTCCCAGCCCATGGTCTT
CTTCTGCATTACGGGGCCGTCGGAGGGGAAGTTGGTGCCGCGCAGCTTCACCTTGTAGATGAACTCGCCG
TCCTGCAGGGAGGAGTCCTGGGTCACGGTCACCACGCCGCCGTCCTCGAAGTTCATCACGCGCTCCCACT
TGAAGCCCTCGGGGAAGGACAGCTTCAAGTAGTCGGGGATGTCGGCGGGGTGCTTCACGTAGGCCTTGGA
GCCGTACATGAACTGAGGGGACAGGATGTCCCAGGCGAAGGGCAGGGGGCCACCCTTGGTCACCTTCAGC
TTGGCGGTCTGGGTGCCCTCGTAGGGGCGGCCCTCGCCCTCGCCCTCGATCTCGAACTCGTGGCCGTTCA
CGGAGCCCTCCATGTGCACCTTGAAGCGCATGAACTCCTTGATGATGGCCATGTTATCCTCCTCGCCCTT
GCTCACCATATTATCATCGTGTTTTTCAAAGGAAAACCACGTCCCCGTGGTTCGGGG
