LOCUS       Exported 9118 bp ds-DNA circular SYN 12-MAY-2021
DEFINITION  Mammalian expression of dmBACCS2VL, a modified Drosophila
            melanogaster blue light-activated Ca2+ channel switch, along with
            dOrai and mCherry.
ACCESSION   .
VERSION     .
KEYWORDS    dmBACCS2VL-IRES-dOrai-IRES-mCherry
SOURCE      synthetic DNA construct
  ORGANISM  synthetic DNA construct
REFERENCE   1 (bases 1 to 9118)
  AUTHORS   Ishii T, Sato K, Kakumoto T, Miura S, Touhara K, Takeuchi S, Nakata
            T
  TITLE     Light generation of intracellular Ca(2+) signals by a genetically
            encoded protein BACCS.
  JOURNAL   Nat Commun. 2015 Aug 18;6:8021. doi: 10.1038/ncomms9021.
  PUBMED    26282514
REFERENCE   2 (bases 1 to 9118)
  AUTHORS   .
  TITLE     Direct Submission
  JOURNAL   Exported May 12, 2021 from SnapGene Server 1.1.58
            http://www.snapgene.com
FEATURES             Location/Qualifiers
     source          1..9118
                     /organism="synthetic DNA construct"
                     /mol_type="other DNA"
     enhancer        61..364
                     /label=CMV enhancer
                     /note="human cytomegalovirus immediate early enhancer"
     promoter        365..568
                     /label=CMV promoter
                     /note="human cytomegalovirus (CMV) immediate early
                     promoter"
     primer_bind     519..539
                     /label=CMV-F
                     /note="Human CMV immediate early promoter, forward primer"
     regulatory      603..612
                     /regulatory_class="other"
                     /note="vertebrate consensus sequence for strong initiation
                     of translation (Kozak, 1987)"
     misc_feature    2186..2759
                     /label=IRES
                     /note="internal ribosome entry site (IRES) of the
                     encephalomyocarditis virus (EMCV)"
     misc_feature    2209..2761
                     /label=IRES
                     /note="internal ribosome entry site (IRES) of the
                     encephalomyocarditis virus (EMCV)"
     regulatory      3281..3290
                     /regulatory_class="other"
                     /note="vertebrate consensus sequence for strong initiation
                     of translation (Kozak, 1987)"
     misc_feature    3843..4416
                     /label=IRES
                     /note="internal ribosome entry site (IRES) of the
                     encephalomyocarditis virus (EMCV)"
     misc_feature    3866..4418
                     /label=IRES
                     /note="internal ribosome entry site (IRES) of the
                     encephalomyocarditis virus (EMCV)"
     CDS             4418..5128
                     /codon_start=1
                     /product="monomeric derivative of DsRed fluorescent protein
                     (Shaner et al., 2004)"
                     /label=mCherry
                     /note="mammalian codon-optimized"
                     /translation="MVSKGEEDNMAIIKEFMRFKVHMEGSVNGHEFEIEGEGEGRPYEG
                     TQTAKLKVTKGGPLPFAWDILSPQFMYGSKAYVKHPADIPDYLKLSFPEGFKWERVMNF
                     EDGGVVTVTQDSSLQDGEFIYKVKLRGTNFPSDGPVMQKKTMGWEASSERMYPEDGALK
                     GEIKQRLKLKDGGHYDAEVKTTYKAKKPVQLPGAYNVNIKLDITSHNEDYTIVEQYERA
                     EGRHSTGGMDELYK"
     primer_bind     complement(4563..4581)
                     /label=mCherry-R
                     /note="mCherry, reverse primer"
     primer_bind     4831..4850
                     /label=mCherry-F
                     /note="mCherry, forward primer"
     misc_feature    5173..5761
                     /label=WPRE
                     /note="woodchuck hepatitis virus posttranscriptional
                     regulatory element"
     primer_bind     complement(5226..5246)
                     /label=WPRE-R
                     /note="WPRE, reverse primer"
     CDS             complement(5644..5655)
                     /codon_start=1
                     /product="Factor Xa recognition and cleavage site"
                     /label=Factor Xa site
                     /translation="IEGR"
     polyA_signal    5906..6027
                     /label=SV40 poly(A) signal
                     /note="SV40 polyadenylation signal"
     primer_bind     complement(5943..5962)
                     /label=SV40pA-R
                     /note="SV40 polyA, reverse primer"
     primer_bind     5997..6016
                     /label=EBV-rev
                     /note="SV40 polyA terminator, reverse primer"
     rep_origin      complement(6034..6489)
                     /direction=LEFT
                     /label=f1 ori
                     /note="f1 bacteriophage origin of replication; arrow
                     indicates direction of (+) strand synthesis"
     primer_bind     complement(6171..6192)
                     /label=F1ori-F
                     /note="F1 origin, forward primer"
     primer_bind     6383..6402
                     /label=F1ori-R
                     /note="F1 origin, reverse primer"
     promoter        6516..6620
                     /gene="bla"
                     /label=AmpR promoter
     promoter        6622..6979
                     /label=SV40 promoter
                     /note="SV40 enhancer and early promoter"
     primer_bind     complement(6645..6665)
                     /label=pBABE 3'
                     /note="SV40 enhancer, reverse primer for pBABE vectors"
     rep_origin      6830..6965
                     /label=SV40 ori
                     /note="SV40 origin of replication"
     primer_bind     6892..6911
                     /label=SV40pro-F
                     /note="SV40 promoter/origin, forward primer"
     CDS             7014..7808
                     /codon_start=1
                     /gene="aph(3')-II (or nptII)"
                     /product="aminoglycoside phosphotransferase from Tn5"
                     /label=NeoR/KanR
                     /note="confers resistance to neomycin, kanamycin, and G418
                     (Geneticin(R))"
                     /translation="MIEQDGLHAGSPAAWVERLFGYDWAQQTIGCSDAAVFRLSAQGRP
                     VLFVKTDLSGALNELQDEAARLSWLATTGVPCAAVLDVVTEAGRDWLLLGEVPGQDLLS
                     SHLAPAEKVSIMADAMRRLHTLDPATCPFDHQAKHRIERARTRMEAGLVDQDDLDEEHQ
                     GLAPAELFARLKASMPDGEDLVVTHGDACLPNIMVENGRFSGFIDCGRLGVADRYQDIA
                     LATRDIAEELGGEWADRFLVLYGIAAPDSQRIAFYRLLDEFF"
     primer_bind     complement(7068..7087)
                     /label=Neo-R
                     /note="Neomycin resistance gene, reverse primer"
     primer_bind     7678..7697
                     /label=Neo-F
                     /note="Neomycin resistance gene, forward primer"
     primer_bind     complement(7996..8015)
                     /label=TK-pA-R
                     /note="Thymidine kinase polyA, reverse primer"
     polyA_signal    8040..8087
                     /label=HSV TK poly(A) signal
                     /note="herpes simplex virus thymidine kinase
                     polyadenylation signal (Cole and Stacy, 1985)"
     rep_origin      8416..9004
                     /direction=RIGHT
                     /label=ori
                     /note="high-copy-number ColE1/pMB1/pBR322/pUC origin of
                     replication"
     primer_bind     8905..8924
                     /label=pBR322ori-F
                     /note="pBR322 origin, forward primer"
ORIGIN
        1 tagttattaa tagtaatcaa ttacggggtc attagttcat agcccatata tggagttccg
       61 cgttacataa cttacggtaa atggcccgcc tggctgaccg cccaacgacc cccgcccatt
      121 gacgtcaata atgacgtatg ttcccatagt aacgccaata gggactttcc attgacgtca
      181 atgggtggag tatttacggt aaactgccca cttggcagta catcaagtgt atcatatgcc
      241 aagtacgccc cctattgacg tcaatgacgg taaatggccc gcctggcatt atgcccagta
      301 catgacctta tgggactttc ctacttggca gtacatctac gtattagtca tcgctattac
      361 catggtgatg cggttttggc agtacatcaa tgggcgtgga tagcggtttg actcacgggg
      421 atttccaagt ctccacccca ttgacgtcaa tgggagtttg ttttggcacc aaaatcaacg
      481 ggactttcca aaatgtcgta acaactccgc cccattgacg caaatgggcg gtaggcgtgt
      541 acggtgggag gtctatataa gcagagctgg tttagtgaac cgtcagatcc gctagcctcg
      601 aggccaccat gggaccggtc ggaggaagcg gtggatcttt ggctactaca cttgaacgta
      661 ttgagaagaa ctttctcatt actgacccaa gattgccaga taatcccatt atattcgcgt
      721 ccgatagttt cttgcagttg acagaatata gccgtgaaga aattttggga agaaactgca
      781 ggtttctaca aggtcctgaa actgatcgcg cgacagtgag aaaaattaga gatgccatag
      841 ataaccaaac agaggtcact gttcagctga ttaattatac aaagagtggt aaaaagttct
      901 ggaacctctt tcacttgcag cctatgcgag atcagaaggg agatgtccag tactttattg
      961 gggttcagtt ggatggaact gagcatgtcc gagatgctgc cgagagagag ggagtcatgc
     1021 tgattaagaa aactgcagaa aatctgcaat catggcttca atacacatat gaactagaaa
     1081 gtaagaatca tcagaagaag cgcacgtcgg ctgagaagca gctacagtcg gccagagagg
     1141 cttgtgagaa attgcgtaag aaacggtcaa gtttggtggg tgcgttcgtt tccacgcacg
     1201 gaaagagtat tgatgatgtg gatcggtcga ttgttgaggc acggaatgcc ctcggagatg
     1261 taacaaacga gctgcaagaa cgactgcatc gctggaagca aatcgagacg tgccttggct
     1321 taaacattgt gaacaacaat ggtctgcccg gaggatccgg aggaagtgga ggaggtatcc
     1381 tgcagtctcg gggtggcagt ggtggttcag gcggttctgg atctttggct actacacttg
     1441 aacgtattga gaagaacttt ctcattactg acccaagatt gccagataat cccattatat
     1501 tcgcgtccga tagtttcttg cagttgacag aatatagccg tgaagaaatt ttgggaagaa
     1561 actgcaggtt tctacaaggt cctgaaactg atcgcgcgac agtgagaaaa attagagatg
     1621 ccatagataa ccaaacagag gtcactgttc agctgattaa ttatacaaag agtggtaaaa
     1681 agttctggaa cctctttcac ttgcagccta tgcgagatca gaagggagat gtccagtact
     1741 ttattggggt tcagttggat ggaactgagc atgtccgaga tgctgccgag agagagggag
     1801 tcatgctgat taagaaaact gcagaaaatc tgcaatcatg gcttcaatac acatatgaac
     1861 tagaaagtaa gaatcatcag aagaagcgca cgtcggctga gaagcagcta cagtcggcca
     1921 gagaggcttg tgagaaattg cgtaagaaac ggtcaagttt ggtgggtgcg ttcgtttcca
     1981 cgcacggaaa gagtattgat gatgtggatc ggtcgattgt tgaggcacgg aatgccctcg
     2041 gagatgtaac aaacgagctg caagaacgac tgcatcgctg gaagcaaatc gagacgtgcc
     2101 ttggcttaaa cattgtgaac aacaatggtc tgcccggcgg ctctggaggt agcggactag
     2161 tttgagtcga gccgcggcaa ttccgcccct ctccctcccc cccccctaac gttactggcc
     2221 gaagccgctt ggaataaggc cggtgtgcgt ttgtctatat gttattttcc accatattgc
     2281 cgtcttttgg caatgtgagg gcccggaaac ctggccctgt cttcttgacg agcattccta
     2341 ggggtctttc ccctctcgcc aaaggaatgc aaggtctgtt gaatgtcgtg aaggaagcag
     2401 ttcctctgga agcttcttga agacaaacaa cgtctgtagc gaccctttgc aggcagcgga
     2461 accccccacc tggcaacagg tgcctctgcg gccaaaagcc acgtgtataa gatacacctg
     2521 caaaggcggc acaaccccag tgccacgttg tgagttggat agttgtggaa agagtcaaat
     2581 ggctctcctc aagcgtattc aacaaggggc tgaaggatgc ccagaaggta ccccattgta
     2641 tgggatctga tctggggcct cggtgcacat gctttacatg tgtttagtcg aggttaaaaa
     2701 aacgtctagg ccccccgaac cacggggacg tggttttcct ttgaaaaaca cgatgataat
     2761 atgtctgtgt ggaccacggc caacaattcg ggcctagaga cgccaacaaa gtcgccgatc
     2821 acgtcgtcgg ttccgcgggc atcgagaagt tctgcggtga tcaccactgg aaatcaccag
     2881 cagcaccact tccagcacgt tgtggccgcc gccgttgcag ccgccacttc agtggccacc
     2941 ggtcatcagt tccagcagca gttcccgctg cacgcacatc cgcatccgca tccacagcac
     3001 cacagcaaca gtcccacggg tagcggcagc aacagcaaca acagcgcagg tttccagcgc
     3061 accagcatca gcaactcgct gctgcagttc ccgccgcccc cgcccccttc ctcacagaac
     3121 caggcgaagc cgcgcggaca ccatcgcacc gccagcagca gcatgtcgca atccggcgag
     3181 gatctccact cgcccaccta cctgtcctgg cggaagctcc agcttagtcg ggccaagcta
     3241 aaggcatcca gcaagacgtc cgccctgctc tccggattcg ccatggtggc gatggtggag
     3301 gtgcaactgg atcacgatac gaatgtacca ccgggcatgc tgatagcctt cgccatctgc
     3361 accaccctcc tggtggcggt gcacatgctg gccctgatga tcagcacctg tatcctgcca
     3421 aatattgaga cggtgtgtaa tttgcatagt atttccctgg tccacgaatc gccacacgag
     3481 cgtctccatt ggtacattga aacggcgtgg gcattctcca cgctgctggg actcatactc
     3541 tttctactgg agatagccat cctgtgctgg gtgaaattct atgacctaag tccgccggcg
     3601 gcttggtcag cgtgtgtggt cctcataccg gtgatgatca tctttatggc cttcgccatt
     3661 cacttctatc gctccctggt gtcgcacaaa tatgaggtga cagtctcggg catccgtgag
     3721 ctggagatgc tcaaggagca gatggagcag gatcatttgg agcatcacaa taacatacga
     3781 aataatggca tgaactatgg cgcatccggg gacattgtct aggtcgagcc gcggcaattc
     3841 cgcccctctc cctccccccc ccctaacgtt actggccgaa gccgcttgga ataaggccgg
     3901 tgtgcgtttg tctatatgtt attttccacc atattgccgt cttttggcaa tgtgagggcc
     3961 cggaaacctg gccctgtctt cttgacgagc attcctaggg gtctttcccc tctcgccaaa
     4021 ggaatgcaag gtctgttgaa tgtcgtgaag gaagcagttc ctctggaagc ttcttgaaga
     4081 caaacaacgt ctgtagcgac cctttgcagg cagcggaacc ccccacctgg caacaggtgc
     4141 ctctgcggcc aaaagccacg tgtataagat acacctgcaa aggcggcaca accccagtgc
     4201 cacgttgtga gttggatagt tgtggaaaga gtcaaatggc tctcctcaag cgtattcaac
     4261 aaggggctga aggatgccca gaaggtaccc cattgtatgg gatctgatct ggggcctcgg
     4321 tgcacatgct ttacatgtgt ttagtcgagg ttaaaaaaac gtctaggccc cccgaaccac
     4381 ggggacgtgg ttttcctttg aaaaacacga tgataatatg gtgagcaagg gcgaggagga
     4441 taacatggcc atcatcaagg agttcatgcg cttcaaggtg cacatggagg gctccgtgaa
     4501 cggccacgag ttcgagatcg agggcgaggg cgagggccgc ccctacgagg gcacccagac
     4561 cgccaagctg aaggtgacca agggtggccc cctgcccttc gcctgggaca tcctgtcccc
     4621 tcagttcatg tacggctcca aggcctacgt gaagcacccc gccgacatcc ccgactactt
     4681 gaagctgtcc ttccccgagg gcttcaagtg ggagcgcgtg atgaacttcg aggacggcgg
     4741 cgtggtgacc gtgacccagg actcctccct gcaggacggc gagttcatct acaaggtgaa
     4801 gctgcgcggc accaacttcc cctccgacgg ccccgtaatg cagaagaaga ccatgggctg
     4861 ggaggcctcc tccgagcgga tgtaccccga ggacggcgcc ctgaagggcg agatcaagca
     4921 gaggctgaag ctgaaggacg gcggccacta cgacgctgag gtcaagacca cctacaaggc
     4981 caagaagccc gtgcagctgc ccggcgccta caacgtcaac atcaagttgg acatcacctc
     5041 ccacaacgag gactacacca tcgtggaaca gtacgaacgc gccgagggcc gccactccac
     5101 cggcggcatg gacgagctgt acaagtaacc gcggtcgacg gtaccgcggg cccgggatct
     5161 aagcttatcg ataatcaacc tctggattac aaaatttgtg aaagattgac tggtattctt
     5221 aactatgttg ctccttttac gctatgtgga tacgctgctt taatgccttt gtatcatgct
     5281 attgcttccc gtatggcttt cattttctcc tccttgtata aatcctggtt gctgtctctt
     5341 tatgaggagt tgtggcccgt tgtcaggcaa cgtggcgtgg tgtgcactgt gtttgctgac
     5401 gcaaccccca ctggttgggg cattgccacc acctgtcagc tcctttccgg gactttcgct
     5461 ttccccctcc ctattgccac ggcggaactc atcgccgcct gccttgcccg ctgctggaca
     5521 ggggctcggc tgttgggcac tgacaattcc gtggtgttgt cggggaaatc atcgtccttt
     5581 ccttggctgc tcgcctgtgt tgccacctgg attctgcgcg ggacgtcctt ctgctacgtc
     5641 ccttcggccc tcaatccagc ggaccttcct tcccgcggcc tgctgccggc tctgcggcct
     5701 cttccgcgtc ttcgccttcg ccctcagacg agtcggatct ccctttgggc cgcctccccg
     5761 catcgatacc gtggatcgat ccaccggatc tagataactg atcataatca gccataccac
     5821 atttgtagag gttttacttg ctttaaaaaa cctcccacac ctccccctga acctgaaaca
     5881 taaaatgaat gcaattgttg ttgttaactt gtttattgca gcttataatg gttacaaata
     5941 aagcaatagc atcacaaatt tcacaaataa agcatttttt tcactgcatt ctagttgtgg
     6001 tttgtccaaa ctcatcaatg tatcttaacg cgtaaattgt aagcgttaat attttgttaa
     6061 aattcgcgtt aaatttttgt taaatcagct cattttttaa ccaataggcc gaaatcggca
     6121 aaatccctta taaatcaaaa gaatagaccg agatagggtt gagtgttgtt ccagtttgga
     6181 acaagagtcc actattaaag aacgtggact ccaacgtcaa aggnnnnnnn nnnnnnnnnn
     6241 nnnnnnnnnn nnnnnnnnnn nnnnnnnnnn nntnnnnnnn nnnnnnnnnn nnnnnnnnnn
     6301 nnnnnnnnnn nnnnnnnnnn nnnnnnnnnn nnnnnnnnnn nnnnnnnnnn nnnnnnnnnn
     6361 nnnngnnnnn nnnnnnnnnn nnnnnnnnnn nnnnnnnnnn nnnnnnnnnn nnnnnnnnnn
     6421 nnnnnnnnnn nnnnnnnnnn nnnnnnnnnn nnnnnnnnnn nnnnnnnnnn nnnnnnnnnn
     6481 nnnnnnnnnc aggtggcact tttcggggaa atgtgcgcgg aacccctatt tgtttatttt
     6541 tctaaataca ttcaaatatg tatccgctca tgagacaata accctgataa atgcttcaat
     6601 aatattgaaa aaggaagagt cctgaggcgg aaagaaccag ctgtggaatg tgtgtcagtt
     6661 agggtgtgga aagtccccag gctccccagc aggcagaagt atgcaaagca tgcatctcaa
     6721 ttagtcagca accaggtgtg gaaagtcccc aggctcccca gcaggcagaa gtatgcaaag
     6781 catgcatctc aattagtcag caaccatagt cccgccccta actccgccca tcccgcccct
     6841 aactccgccc agttccgccc attctccgcc ccatggctga ctaatttttt ttatttatgc
     6901 agaggccgag gccgcctcgg cctctgagct attccagaag tagtgaggag gcttttttgg
     6961 aggcctaggc ttttgcaaag atcgatcaag agacaggatg aggatcgttt cgcatgattg
     7021 aacaagatgg attgcacgca ggttctccgg ccgcttgggt ggagaggcta ttcggctatg
     7081 actgggcaca acagacaatc ggctgctctg atgccgccgt gttccggctg tcagcgcagg
     7141 ggcgcccggt tctttttgtc aagaccgacc tgtccggtgc cctgaatgaa ctgcaagacg
     7201 aggcagcgcg gctatcgtgg ctggccacga cgggcgttcc ttgcgcagct gtgctcgacg
     7261 ttgtcactga agcgggaagg gactggctgc tattgggcga agtgccgggg caggatctcc
     7321 tgtcatctca ccttgctcct gccgagaaag tatccatcat ggctgatgca atgcggcggc
     7381 tgcatacgct tgatccggct acctgcccat tcgaccacca agcgaaacat cgcatcgagc
     7441 gagcacgtac tcggatggaa gccggtcttg tcgatcagga tgatctggac gaagagcatc
     7501 aggggctcgc gccagccgaa ctgttcgcca ggctcaaggc gagcatgccc gacggcgagg
     7561 atctcgtcgt gacccatggc gatgcctgct tgccgaatat catggtggaa aatggccgct
     7621 tttctggatt catcgactgt ggccggctgg gtgtggcgga ccgctatcag gacatagcgt
     7681 tggctacccg tgatattgct gaagagcttg gcggcgaatg ggctgaccgc ttcctcgtgc
     7741 tttacggtat cgccgctccc gattcgcagc gcatcgcctt ctatcgcctt cttgacgagt
     7801 tcttctgagc gggactctgg ggttcgaaat gaccgaccaa gcgacgccca acctgccatc
     7861 acgagatttc gattccaccg ccgccttcta tgaaaggttg ggcttcggaa tcgttttccg
     7921 ggacgccggc tggatgatcc tccagcgcgg ggatctcatg ctggagttct tcgcccaccc
     7981 tagggggagg ctaactgaaa cacggaagga gacaataccg gaaggaaccc gcgctatgac
     8041 ggcaataaaa agacagaata aaacgcacgg tgttgggtcg tttgttcata aacgcggggt
     8101 tcggtcccag ggctggcact ctgtcgatac cccaccgaga ccccattggg gccaatacgc
     8161 ccgcgtttct tccttttccc caccccaccc cccaagttcg ggtgaaggcc cagggctcgc
     8221 agccaacgtc ggggcggcag gccctgccat agcctcaggt tactcatata tactttagat
     8281 tgatttaaaa cttcattttt aatttaaaag gatctaggtg aagatccttt ttgataatct
     8341 catgaccaaa atcccttaac gtgagttttc gttccactga gcgtcagacc ccgtagaaaa
     8401 gatcaaagga tcttcttgag atcctttttt tctgcgcgta atctgctgct tgcaaacaaa
     8461 aaaaccaccg ctaccagcgg tggtttgttt gccggatcaa gagctaccaa ctctttttcc
     8521 gaaggtaact ggcttcagca gagcgcagat accaaatact gtccttctag tgtagccgta
     8581 gttaggccac cacttcaaga actctgtagc accgcctaca tacctcgctc tgctaatcct
     8641 gttaccagtg gctgctgcca gtggcgataa gtcgtgtctt accgggttgg actcaagacg
     8701 atagttaccg gataaggcgc agcggtcggg ctgaacgggg ggttcgtgca cacagcccag
     8761 cttggagcga acgacctaca ccgaactgag atacctacag cgtgagctat gagaaagcgc
     8821 cacgcttccc gaagggagaa aggcggacag gtatccggta agcggcaggg tcggaacagg
     8881 agagcgcacg agggagcttc cagggggaaa cgcctggtat ctttatagtc ctgtcgggtt
     8941 tcgccacctc tgacttgagc gtcgattttt gtgatgctcg tcaggggggc ggagcctatg
     9001 gaaaaacgcc agcaacgcgg cctttttacg gttcctggcc ttttgctggc cttttgctca
     9061 catgttcttt cctgcgttat cccctgattc tgtggataac cgtattaccg ccatgcat
//
